Addgene plasmid #171548: pGEX-4T-1-Xlrbpa-dsRBD(+6)
Purpose: Encoding part of the Xenopus Xlrbpa-2 protein from M120 to L202
Depositing lab: Yan Zeng. Depositing organization: Nanjing Agricultural University. Publication: Extending the L1 region in canonical double-stranded RNA-binding domains impairs their functions. Zhang X, Li P, Zhong H, Yang F, Liu F, Yedid G, Zeng Y. Acta Biochim Biophys Sin (Shanghai). 2021 Mar 26;53(4):463-471. doi: 10.1093/abbs/gmab014. PubMed 33751023.
Backbone
  Vector backbone: pGEX-4T-1
  Vector type: Bacterial Expression
Growth in bacteria
  Bacterial resistance: Ampicillin, 100 μg/mL
  Growth temperature: 37°C
  Growth strain: DH5alpha
  Copy number: Low Copy
Gene/Insert
  Gene/Insert name: Xlrbpa
  Species: X. laevis (frog)
  Mutation: a six amino acid_TRLTEG_insertion in the L1 region
  Entrez Gene: prkra.L (a.k.a. XELAEV_18044753mg, dyt16, pact, prkra, prkra-a, prkra-b, rax, rbpa)
  Cloning method: Restriction Enzyme; 5′ cloning site Unknown (unknown if destroyed)
Terms and licenses: Academic/Nonprofit Terms; Industry Terms: Not Available to Industry
How to cite: pGEX-4T-1-Xlrbpa-dsRBD(+6) was a gift from Yan Zeng (Addgene plasmid # 171548 ; http://n2t.net/addgene:171548 ; RRID:Addgene_171548)
