[The description below was written by a language model from this plasmid's Addgene catalogue record and pLannotate feature annotations shown in this document.]
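Description:
pGEX-4T-1-Xlrbpa-dsRBD(+6) is a bacterial expression plasmid of about 5.2 kb, built on the pGEX-4T-1 backbone, for producing a GST-tagged fragment of the Xenopus laevis double-stranded RNA-binding protein Xlrbpa (gene prkra, also known as rbpa/PACT). It replicates in E. coli from a ColE1/pBR322-type origin and is selected with ampicillin through the β-lactamase gene and its own promoter. The catalogue entry lists it as low copy, whereas the automated annotation labels the origin generically as high copy; only short fragments of rop and the bom region are detected.

Expression is driven by the tac promoter, a strong trp/lac hybrid, followed by a lac operator. The plasmid also carries lacI under its own promoter, so the lac repressor keeps transcription off until it is relieved by IPTG. The open reading frame begins with Schistosoma japonicum glutathione S-transferase, which serves as an affinity and solubility tag, and continues shortly downstream into the Xlrbpa fragment. According to the record, this fragment spans M120 to L202 of Xlrbpa-2, corresponding to a dsRNA-binding domain, and carries a six-residue insertion that lengthens the L1 region. The short gap between GST and the insert is not annotated, and the cloning sites used are recorded as unknown. The lac promoter, operator and lacZα segment, and a small yciV fragment, are backbone remnants.

The associated study examined how extending the L1 region in canonical dsRNA-binding domains impairs their function, so this construct is presumably used to produce the mutant domain as a recombinant GST fusion for comparison with the unmodified domain.
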