Features (pLannotate 1.2.2; 17 found; start..end, strand, type, name):
    509..530     +  protein_bind   CAP binding site: CAP binding activates transcription in the presence of cAMP. E. coli catabolite activator protein
    545..575     +  promoter       lac promoter: promoter for the E. coli lac operon
    583..599     +  protein_bind   lac operator: The lac repressor binds to the lac operator to inhibit transcription in E. coli. This inhibition can be relieved by adding lactose or isopropyl-β-D-thiogalactopyranoside (IPTG). lac repressor encoded by lacI
    619..792     +  CDS            lacZα: LacZα fragment of β-galactosidase; lacZ fragment
   1056..1172    -  CDS            yciV (fragment): RNAAM_ECOLI - Also known as trpH From Escherichia coli (strain K12).
   1248..1276    +  promoter       tac promoter: strong E. coli promoter; hybrid between the trp and lac UV5 promoters
   1284..1300    +  protein_bind   lac operator: The lac repressor binds to the lac operator to inhibit transcription in E. coli. This inhibition can be relieved by adding lactose or isopropyl-β-D-thiogalactopyranoside (IPTG). lac repressor encoded by lacI
   1323..1976    +  CDS            GST26_SCHJA: Experimental evidence at protein level: Swiss-Prot protein existence level 1. GST isoenzymes appear to play a central role in the parasite detoxification system. Other functions are also suspected including a role in increasing the solubility of haematin in the parasite gut. From Schistosoma japonicum (Blood fluke).
   1989..2267    +  CDS            prkra-b (fragment): PRKAB_XENLA - Also known as rbpa. Experimental evidence at protein level: Swiss-Prot protein existence level 1. Activates eif2ak2/pkr in the absence of double-stranded RNA (dsRNA), leading to phosphorylation of eif2s1/efi2-alpha and inhibition of translation and induction of apoptosis. Required for siRNA production by dicer1 and for subsequent siRNA-mediated post- transcriptional gene silencing. Does not seem to be required for processing of pre-miRNA to miRNA by dicer1 (By similarity). From Xenopus laevis (African clawed frog).
   2303..2342    +  CDS            rop (fragment): Rop protein, which maintains plasmids at low copy number; rop
   2444..2484    +  misc_feature   bom (fragment): basis of mobility region from pBR322
   2589..2693    +  promoter       AmpR promoter: bla
   2694..3554    +  CDS            AmpR: β-lactamase; bla; confers resistance to ampicillin, carbenicillin, and related antibiotics
   3725..4313    +  rep_origin     ori: high-copy-number ColE1/pMB1/pBR322/pUC origin of replication
   4499..4550    -  misc_feature   bom (fragment): basis of mobility region from pBR322
   4557..4634    +  promoter       lacI promoter: lacI
   4635..496     +  CDS            lacI (across the origin): lac repressor; lacI; The lac repressor binds to the lac operator to inhibit transcription in E. coli. This inhibition can be relieved by adding lactose or isopropyl-β-D-thiogalactopyranoside (IPTG).
>Addgene plasmid #171548 | pGEX-4T-1-Xlrbpa-dsRBD(+6) | addgene full sequence | sequence record 339633 | Addgene NGS Result
GCGTCTGGCTGGCTGGCATAAATATCTCACTCGCAATCAAATTCAGCCGATAGCGGAACGGGAAGGCGAC
TGGAGTGCCATGTCCGGTTTTCAACAAACCATGCAAATGCTGAATGAGGGCATCGTTCCCACTGCGATGC
TGGTTGCCAACGATCAGATGGCGCTGGGCGCAATGCGCGCCATTACCGAGTCCGGGCTGCGCGTTGGTGC
GGATATCTCGGTAGTGGGATACGACGATACCGAAGACAGCTCATGTTATATCCCGCCGTTAACCACCATC
AAACAGGATTTTCGCCTGCTGGGGCAAACCAGCGTGGACCGCTTGCTGCAACTCTCTCAGGGCCAGGCGG
TGAAGGGCAATCAGCTGTTGCCCGTCTCACTGGTGAAAAGAAAAACCACCCTGGCGCCCAATACGCAAAC
CGCCTCTCCCCGCGCGTTGGCCGATTCATTAATGCAGCTGGCACGACAGGTTTCCCGACTGGAAAGCGGG
CAGTGAGCGCAACGCAATTAATGTAAGTTAGCTCACTCATTAGGCACCCCAGGCTTTACACTTTATGCTT
CCGGCTCGTATGTTGTGTGGAATTGTGAGCGGATAACAATTTCACACAGGAAACAGCTATGACCATGATT
ACGGATTCACTGGCCGTCGTTTTACAACGTCGTGACTGGGAAAACCCTGGCGTTACCCAACTTAATCGCC
TTGCAGCACATCCCCCTTTCGCCAGCTGGCGTAATAGCGAAGAGGCCCGCACCGATCGCCCTTCCCAACA
GTTGCGCAGCCTGAATGGCGAATGGCGCTTTGCCTGGTTTCCGGCACCAGAAGCGGTGCCGGAAAGCTGG
CTGGAGTGCGATCTTCCTGAGGCCGATACTGTCGTCGTCCCCTCAAACTGGCAGATGCACGGTTACGATG
CGCCCATCTACACCAACGTGACCTATCCCATTACGGTCAATCCGCCGTTTGTTCCCACGGAGAATCCGAC
GGGTTGTTACTCGCTCACATTTAATGTTGATGAAAGCTGGCTACAGGAAGGCCAGACGCGAATTATTTTT
GATGGCGTTGGAATTAGCTTATCGACTGCACGGTGCACCAATGCTTCTGGCGTCAGGCAGCCATCGGAAG
CTGTGGTATGGCTGTGCAGGTCGTAAATCACTGCATAATTCGTGTCGCTCAAGGCGCACTCCCGTTCTGG
ATAATGTTTTTTGCGCCGACATCATAACGGTTCTGGCAAATATTCTGAAATGAGCTGTTGACAATTAATC
ATCGGCTCGTATAATGTGTGGAATTGTGAGCGGATAACAATTTCACACAGGAAACAGTATTCATGTCCCC
TATACTAGGTTATTGGAAAATTAAGGGCCTTGTGCAACCCACTCGACTTCTTTTGGAATATCTTGAAGAA
AAATATGAAGAGCATTTGTATGAGCGCGATGAAGGTGATAAATGGCGAAACAAAAAGTTTGAATTGGGTT
TGGAGTTTCCCAATCTTCCTTATTATATTGATGGTGATGTTAAATTAACACAGTCTATGGCCATCATACG
TTATATAGCTGACAAGCACAACATGTTGGGTGGTTGTCCAAAAGAGCGTGCAGAGATTTCAATGCTTGAA
GGAGCGGTTTTGGATATTAGATACGGTGTTTCGAGAATTGCATATAGTAAAGACTTTGAAACTCTCAAAG
TTGATTTTCTTAGCAAGCTACCTGAAATGCTGAAAATGTTCGAAGATCGTTTATGTCATAAAACATATTT
AAATGGTGATCATGTAACCCATCCTGACTTCATGTTGTATGACGCTCTTGATGTTGTTTTATACATGGAC
CCAATGTGCCTGGATGCGTTCCCAAAATTAGTTTGTTTTAAAAAACGTATTGAAGCTATCCCACAAATTG
ATAAGTACTTGAAATCCAGCAAGTATATAGCATGGCCTTTGCAGGGCTGGCAAGCCACGTTTGGTGGTGG
CGACCATCCTCCAAAATCGGATCTGGTTCCGCGTGGATCCATGCAGGAAAATCCTGTTGGCTCACTACAG
GAATTAGCTGTGACCCTTCGGACTGAAGGTCAAAAAGGATGGCGCCTCCCAGAATATACCGTGGCACAAG
AGTCTGGCCCTCCTCACAAGAGAGAATTCACCATAACTTGCCGTGTGGAAACCTTTGTAGAAACTGGATC
GGGAACCTCTAAACAAGTGGCTAAAAGGGTTGCTGCAGAGAAACTCCTTACCAAATTTAAGACCATTTCA
ACTGATAATATACCTCTGAACAAGCTGTAACTCGAGCGGCCGCATCGTGACTGACTGACGATCTGCCTCG
CGCGTTTCGGTGATGACGGTGAAAACCTCTGACACATGCAGCTCCCGGAGACGGTCACAGCTTGTCTGTA
AGCGGATGCCGGGAGCAGACAAGCCCGTCAGGGCGCGTCAGCGGGTGTTGGCGGGTGTCGGGGCGCAGCC
ATGACCCAGTCACGTAGCGATAGCGGAGTGTATAATTCTTGAAGACGAAAGGGCCTCGTGATACGCCTAT
TTTTATAGGTTAATGTCATGATAATAATGGTTTCTTAGACGTCAGGTGGCACTTTTCGGGGAAATGTGCG
CGGAACCCCTATTTGTTTATTTTTCTAAATACATTCAAATATGTATCCGCTCATGAGACAATAACCCTGA
TAAATGCTTCAATAATATTGAAAAAGGAAGAGTATGAGTATTCAACATTTCCGTGTCGCCCTTATTCCCT
TTTTTGCGGCATTTTGCCTTCCTGTTTTTGCTCACCCAGAAACGCTGGTGAAAGTAAAAGATGCTGAAGA
TCAGTTGGGTGCACGAGTGGGTTACATCGAACTGGATCTCAACAGCGGTAAGATCCTTGAGAGTTTTCGC
CCCGAAGAACGTTTTCCAATGATGAGCACTTTTAAAGTTCTGCTATGTGGCGCGGTATTATCCCGTGTTG
ACGCCGGGCAAGAGCAACTCGGTCGCCGCATACACTATTCTCAGAATGACTTGGTTGAGTACTCACCAGT
CACAGAAAAGCATCTTACGGATGGCATGACAGTAAGAGAATTATGCAGTGCTGCCATAACCATGAGTGAT
AACACTGCGGCCAACTTACTTCTGACAACGATCGGAGGACCGAAGGAGCTAACCGCTTTTTTGCACAACA
TGGGGGATCATGTAACTCGCCTTGATCGTTGGGAACCGGAGCTGAATGAAGCCATACCAAACGACGAGCG
TGACACCACGATGCCTGCAGCAATGGCAACAACGTTGCGCAAACTATTAACTGGCGAACTACTTACTCTA
GCTTCCCGGCAACAATTAATAGACTGGATGGAGGCGGATAAAGTTGCAGGACCACTTCTGCGCTCGGCCC
TTCCGGCTGGCTGGTTTATTGCTGATAAATCTGGAGCCGGTGAGCGTGGGTCTCGCGGTATCATTGCAGC
ACTGGGGCCAGATGGTAAGCCCTCCCGTATCGTAGTTATCTACACGACGGGGAGTCAGGCAACTATGGAT
GAACGAAATAGACAGATCGCTGAGATAGGTGCCTCACTGATTAAGCATTGGTAACTGTCAGACCAAGTTT
ACTCATATATACTTTAGATTGATTTAAAACTTCATTTTTAATTTAAAAGGATCTAGGTGAAGATCCTTTT
TGATAATCTCATGACCAAAATCCCTTAACGTGAGTTTTCGTTCCACTGAGCGTCAGACCCCGTAGAAAAG
ATCAAAGGATCTTCTTGAGATCCTTTTTTTCTGCGCGTAATCTGCTGCTTGCAAACAAAAAAACCACCGC
TACCAGCGGTGGTTTGTTTGCCGGATCAAGAGCTACCAACTCTTTTTCCGAAGGTAACTGGCTTCAGCAG
AGCGCAGATACCAAATACTGTCCTTCTAGTGTAGCCGTAGTTAGGCCACCACTTCAAGAACTCTGTAGCA
CCGCCTACATACCTCGCTCTGCTAATCCTGTTACCAGTGGCTGCTGCCAGTGGCGATAAGTCGTGTCTTA
CCGGGTTGGACTCAAGACGATAGTTACCGGATAAGGCGCAGCGGTCGGGCTGAACGGGGGGTTCGTGCAC
ACAGCCCAGCTTGGAGCGAACGACCTACACCGAACTGAGATACCTACAGCGTGAGCTATGAGAAAGCGCC
ACGCTTCCCGAAGGGAGAAAGGCGGACAGGTATCCGGTAAGCGGCAGGGTCGGAACAGGAGAGCGCACGA
GGGAGCTTCCAGGGGGAAACGCCTGGTATCTTTATAGTCCTGTCGGGTTTCGCCACCTCTGACTTGAGCG
TCGATTTTTGTGATGCTCGTCAGGGGGGCGGAGCCTATGGAAAAACGCCAGCAACGCGGCCTTTTTACGG
TTCCTGGCCTTTTGCTGGCCTTTTGCTCACATGTTCTTTCCTGCGTTATCCCCTGATTCTGTGGATAACC
GTATTACCGCCTTTGAGTGAGCTGATACCGCTCGCCGCAGCCGAACGACCGAGCGCAGCGAGTCAGTGAG
CGAGGAAGCGGAAGAGCGCCTGATGCGGTATTTTCTCCTTACGCATCTGTGCGGTATTTCACACCGCATA
AATTCCGACACCATCGAATGGCGCAAAACCTTTCGCGGTATGGCATGATAGCGCCCGGAAGAGAGTCAAT
TCAGGGTGGTGAATGTGAAACCAGTAACGTTATACGATGTCGCAGAGTATGCCGGTGTCTCTTATCAGAC
CGTTTCCCGCGTGGTGAACCAGGCCAGCCACGTTTCTGCGAAAACGCGGGAAAAAGTGGAAGCGGCGATG
GCGGAGCTGAATTACATTCCCAACCGCGTGGCACAACAACTGGCGGGCAAACAGTCGTTGCTGATTGGCG
TTGCCACCTCCAGTCTGGCCCTGCACGCGCCGTCGCAAATTGTCGCGGCGATTAAATCTCGCGCCGATCA
ACTGGGTGCCAGCGTGGTGGTGTCGATGGTAGAACGAAGCGGCGTCGAAGCCTGTAAAGCGGCGGTGCAC
AATCTTCTCGCGCAACGCGTCAGTGGGCTGATCATTAACTATCCGCTGGATGACCAGGATGCCATTGCTG
TGGAAGCTGCCTGCACTAATGTTCCGGCGTTATTTCTTGATGTCTCTGACCAGACACCCATCAACAGTAT
TATTTTCTCCCATGAAGACGGTACGCGACTGGGCGTGGAGCATCTGGTCGCATTGGGTCACCAGCAAATC
GCGCTGTTAGCGGGCCCATTAAGTTCTGTCTCGGCGCGTCT
